>Addgene plasmid #216542 | pWZL-hygro-FAKS910A | addgene full sequence | sequence record 442160 | Addgene NGS Result
CGAAAAGTGCCACCTGCAGCCTGAATATGGGCCAAACAGGATATCTGTGGTAAGCAGTTCCTGCCCCGGC
TCAGGGCCAAGAACAGATGGAACAGCTGAATATGGGCCAAACAGGATATCTGTGGTAAGCAGTTCCTGCC
CCGGCTCAGGGCCAAGAACAGATGGTCCCCAGATGCGGTCCAGCCCTCAGCAGTTTCTAGAGAACCATCA
GATGTTTCCAGGGTGCCCCAAGGACCTGAAATGACCCTGTGCCTTATTTGAACTAACCAATCAGTTCGCT
TCTCGCTTCTGTTCGCGCGCTTCTGCTCCCCGAGCTCAATAAAAGAGCCCACAACCCCTCACTCGGGGCG
CCAGTCCTCCGATTGACTGAGTCGCCCGGGTACCCGTGTATCCAATAAACCCTCTTGCAGTTGCATCCGA
CTTGTGGTCTCGCTGTTCCTTGGGAGGGTCTCCTCTGAGTGATTGACTACCCGTCAGCGGGGGTCTTTCA
TTTGGGGGCTCGTCCGGGATCGGGAGACCCCTGCCCAGGGACCACCGACCCACCACCGGGAGGCAAGCTG
GCCAGCAACTTATCTGTGTCTGTCCGATTGTCTAGTGTCTATGACTGATTTTATGCGCCTGCGTCGGTAC
TAGTTAGCTAACTAGCTCTGTATCTGGCGGACCCGTGGTGGAACTGACGAGTTCTGAACACCCGGCCGCA
ACCCTGGGAGACGTCCCAGGGACTTTGGGGGCCGTTTTTGTGGCCCGACCTGAGGAAGGGAGTCGATGTG
GAATCCGACCCCGTCAGGATATGTGGTTCTGGTAGGAGACGAGAACCTAAAACAGTTCCCGCCTCCGTCT
GAATTTTTGCTTTCGGTTTGGAACCGAAGCCGCGCGTCTTGTCTGCTGCAGCGCTGCAGCATCGTTCTGT
GTTGTCTCTGTCTGACTGTGTTTCTGTATTTGTCTGAAAATTAGGGCCAGACTGTTACCACTCCCTTAAG
TTTGACCTTAGGTCACTGGAAAGATGTCGAGCGGATCGCTCACAACCAGTCGGTAGATGTCAAGAAGAGA
CGTTGGGTTACCTTCTGCTCTGCAGAATGGCCAACCTTTAACGTCGGATGGCCGCGAGACGGCACCTTTA
ACCGAGACCTCATCACCCAGGTTAAGATCAAGGTCTTTTCACCTGGCCCGCATGGACACCCAGACCAGGT
CCCCTACATCGTGACCTGGGAAGCCTTGGCTTTTGACCCCCCTCCCTGGGTCAAGCCCTTTGTACACCCT
AAGCCTCCGCCTCCTCTTCCTCCATCCGCCCCGTCTCTCCCCCTTGAACCTCCTCGTTCGACCCCGCCTC
GATCCTCCCTTTATCCAGCCCTCACTCCTTCTCTAGGCGCCGGCCGGATCCCAGTGTGGTGGTACGTAGG
AATTCGCCAGCACAGTGGTCGAAGCGGATCCATGATCTCGGCTGACTGCAACCTCTGCCTCCCAGAATAT
GACAGATACCTAGCATCTAGCAAAATAATGGCAGCTGCTTACCTTGACCCCAACTTGAATCACACACCAA
ATTCGAGTACTAAGACTCACCTGGGTACTGGTATGGAACGTTCTCCTGGTGCAATGGAGCGAGTATTAAA
GGTCTTTCATTATTTTGAAAGCAATAGTGAGCCAACCACCTGGGCCAGTATTATCAGGCATGGAGATGCT
ACTGATGTCAGGGGCATCATTCAGAAGATAGTGGACAGTCACAAAGTAAAGCATGTGGCCTGCTATGGAT
TCCGCCTCAGTCACCTGCGGTCAGAGGAGGTTCACTGGCTTCACGTGGATATGGGCGTCTCCAGTGTGAG
GGAGAAGTATGAGCTTGCTCACCCACCAGAGGAGTGGAAATATGAATTGAGAATTCGTTATTTGCCAAAA
GGATTTCTAAACCAGTTTACTGAAGATAAGCCAACTTTGAATTTCTTCTATCAACAGGTGAAGAGCGATT
ATATGTTAGAGATAGCTGATCAAGTGGACCAGGAAATTGCTTTGAAGTTGGGTTGTCTAGAAATACGGCG
ATCATACTGGGAGATGCGGGGCAATGCACTAGAAAAGAAGTCTAACTATGAAGTATTAGAAAAAGATGTT
GGTTTAAAGCGATTTTTTCCTAAGAGTTTACTGGATTCTGTCAAGGCCAAAACACTAAGAAAACTGATCC
AACAAACATTTAGACAATTTGCCAACCTTAATAGAGAAGAAAGTATTCTGAAATTCTTTGAGATCCTGTC
TCCAGTCTACAGATTTGATAAGGAATGCTTCAAGTGTGCTCTTGGTTCAAGCTGGATTATTTCAGTGGAA
CTGGCAATCGGCCCAGAAGAAGGAATCAGTTACCTAACGGACAAGGGCTGCAATCCCACACATCTTGCTG
ACTTCACTCAAGTGCAAACCATTCAGTATTCAAACAGTGAAGACAAGGACAGAAAAGGAATGCTACAACT
AAAAATAGCAGGTGCACCCGAGCCTCTGACAGTGACGGCACCATCCCTAACCATTGCGGAGAATATGGCT
GACCTAATAGATGGGTACTGCCGGCTGGTGAATGGAACCTCGCAGTCATTTATCATCAGACCTCAGAAAG
AAGGTGAACGGGCTTTGCCATCAATACCAAAGTTGGCCAACAGCGAAAAGCAAGGCATGCGGACACACGC
CGTCTCTGTGTCAGAAACAGATGATTATGCTGAGATTATAGATGAAGAAGATACTTACACCATGCCCTCA
ACCAGGGATTATGAGATTCAAAGAGAAAGAATAGAACTTGGACGATGTATTGGAGAAGGCCAATTTGGAG
ATGTACATCAAGGCATTTATATGAGTCCAGAGAATCCAGCTTTGGCGGTTGCAATTAAAACATGTAAAAA
CTGTACTTCGGACAGCGTGAGAGAGAAATTTCTTCAAGAAGCCTTAACAATGCGTCAGTTTGACCATCCT
CATATTGTGAAGCTGATTGGAGTCATCACAGAGAATCCTGTCTGGATAATCATGGAGCTGTGCACACTTG
GAGAGCTGAGGTCATTTTTGCAAGTAAGGAAATACAGTTTGGATCTAGCATCTTTGATCCTGTATGCCTA
TCAGCTTAGTACAGCTCTTGCATATCTAGAGAGCAAAAGATTTGTACACAGGGACATTGCTGCTCGGAAT
GTTCTGGTGTCCTCAAATGATTGTGTAAAATTAGGAGACTTTGGATTATCCCGATATATGGAAGATAGTA
CTTACTACAAAGCTTCCAAAGGAAAATTGCCTATTAAATGGATGGCTCCAGAGTCAATCAATTTTCGACG
TTTTACCTCAGCTAGTGACGTATGGATGTTTGGTGTGTGTATGTGGGAGATACTGATGCATGGTGTGAAG
CCTTTTCAAGGAGTGAAGAACAATGATGTAATCGGTCGAATTGAAAATGGGGAAAGATTACCAATGCCTC
CAAATTGTCCTCCTACCCTCTACAGCCTTATGACGAAATGCTGGGCCTATGACCCCAGCAGGCGGCCCAG
GTTTACTGAACTTAAAGCTCAGCTCAGCACAATCCTGGAGGAAGAGAAGGCTCAGCAAGAAGAGCGCATG
AGGATGGAGTCCAGAAGACAGGCCACAGTGTCCTGGGACTCCGGAGGGTCTGATGAAGCACCGCCCAAGC
CCAGCAGACCGGGTTATCCCAGTCCGAGGTCCAGCGAAGGATTTTATCCCAGCCCACAGCACATGGTACA
AACCAATCATTACCAGGTTTCTGGCTACCCTGGTTCACATGGAATCACAGCCATGGCTGGCAGCATCTAT
CCAGGTCAGGCATCTCTTTTGGACCAAACAGATTCATGGAATCATAGACCTCAGGAGATAGCAATGTGGC
AGCCCAATGTGGAGGACTCTACAGTATTGGACCTGCGAGGGATTGGGCAAGTGTTGCCAACCCATCTGAT
GGAAGAGCGTCTAATCCGACAGCAACAGGAAATGGAAGAAGATCAGCGCTGGCTGGAAAAAGAGGAAAGA
TTTCTGAAACCTGATGTGAGACTCTCTCGAGGCAGTATTGACAGGGAGGATGGAAGTCTTCAGGGTCCGA
TTGGAAACCAACATATATATCAGCCTGTGGGTAAACCAGATCCTGCAGCTCCACCAAAGAAACCGCCTCG
CCCTGGAGCTCCCGGTCATCTGGGAAGCCTTGCCAGCCTCAGCAGCCCTGCTGACAGCTACAACGAGGGT
GTCAAGCTTCAGCCCCAGGAAATCGCCCCCCCTCCTACTGCCAACCTGGACCGGTCGAATGATAAGGTGT
ACGAGAATGTGACGGGCCTGGTGAAAGCTGTCATCGAGATGTCCAGTAAAATCCAGCCAGCCCCACCAGA
GGAGTATGTCCCTATGGTGAAGGAAGTCGGCTTGGCCCTGAGGACATTATTGGCCACTGTGGATGAGACC
ATTCCCCTCCTACCAGCCAGCACCCACCGAGAGATTGAGATGGCACAGAAGCTATTGAACTCTGACCTGG
GTGAGCTCATCAACAAGATGAAACTGGCCCAGCAGTATGTCATGACCAGCCTCCAGCAAGAGTACAAAAA
GCAAATGCTGACTGCTGCTCACGCCCTGGCTGTGGATGCCAAAAACTTACTCGATGTCATTGACCAAGCA
AGACTGAAAATGCTTGGGCAGACGAGACCACACTGAGTCGACTCGACCAATTCCGGTTATTTTCCACCAT
ATTGCCGTCTTTTGGCAATGTGAGGGCCCGGAAACCTGGCCCTGTCTTCTTGACGAGCATTCCTAGGGGT
CTTTCCCCTCTCGCCAAAGGAATGCAAGGTCTGTTGAATGTCGTGAAGGAAGCAGTTCCTCTGGAAGCTT
CTTGAAGACAAACAACGTCTGTAGCGACCCTTTGCAGGCAGCGGAACCCCCCACCTGGCGACAGGTGCCT
CTGCGGCCAAAAGCCACGTGTATAAGATACACCTGCAAAGGCGGCACAACCCCAGTGCCACGTTGTGAGT
TGGATAGTTGTGGAAAGAGTCAAATGGCTCTCCTCAAGCGTATTCAACAAGGGGCTGAAGGATGCCCAGA
AGGTACCCCATTGTATGGGATCTGATCTGGGGCCTCGGTGCACATGCTTTACATGTGTTTAGTCGAGGTT
AAAAAACGTCTAGGCCCCCCGAACCACGGGGACGTGGTTTTCCTTTGAAAAACACGATGATAATACCATG
AAAAAGCCTGAACTCACCGCGACGTCTGTCGAGAAGTTTCTGATCGAAAAGTTCGACAGCGTCTCCGACC
TGATGCAGCTCTCGGAGGGCGAAGAATCTCGTGCTTTCAGCTTCGATGTAGGAGGGCGTGGATATGTCCT
GCGGGTAAATAGCTGCGCCGATGGTTTCTACAAAGATCGTTATGTTTATCGGCACTTTGCATCGGCCGCG
CTCCCGATTCCGGAAGTGCTTGACATTGGGGAATTTAGCGAGAGCCTGACCTATTGCATCTCCCGCCGTG
CACAGGGTGTCACGTTGCAAGACCTGCCTGAAACCGAACTGCCCGCTGTTCTGCAGCCGGTCGCGGAGGC
CATGGATGCGATCGCTGCGGCCGATCTTAGCCAGACGAGCGGGTTCGGCCCATTCGGACCGCAAGGAATC
GGTCAATACACTACATGGCGTGATTTCATATGCGCGATTGCTGATCCCCATGTGTATCACTGGCAAACTG
TGATGGACGACACCGTCAGTGCGTCCGTCGCGCAGGCTCTCGATGAGCTGATGCTTTGGGCCGAGGACTG
CCCCGAAGTCCGGCACCTCGTGCACGCGGATTTCGGCTCCAACAATGTCCTGACGGACAATGGCCGCATA
ACAGCGGTCATTGACTGGAGCGAGGCGATGTTCGGGGATTCCCAATACGAGGTCGCCAACATCTTCTTCT
GGAGGCCGTGGTTGGCTTGTATGGAGCAGCAGACGCGCTACTTCGAGCGGAGGCATCCGGAGCTTGCAGG
ATCGCCGCGGCTCCGGGCGTATATGCTCCGCATTGGTCTTGACCAACTCTATCAGAGCTTGGTTGACGGC
AATTTCGATGATGCAGCTTGGGCGCAGGGTCGATGCGACGCAATCGTCCGATCCGGAGCCGGGACTGTCG
GGCGTACACAAATCGCCCGCAGAAGCGCGGCCGTCTGGACCGATGGCTGTGTAGAAGTACTCGCCGATAG
TGGAAACCGACGCCCCAGCACTCGTCCGAGGGCAAAGGAATAGAGTAGATGCCGACCGGGATCTATCGAT
AAAATAAAAGATTTTATTTAGTCTCCAGAAAAAGGGGGGAATGAAAGACCCCACCTGTAGGTTTGGCAAG
CTAGCTTAAGTAACGCCATTTTGCAAGGCATGGAAAAATACATAACTGAGAATAGAGAAGTTCAGATCAA
GGTCAGGAACAGATGGAACAGCTGAATATGGGCCAAACAGGATATCTGTGGTAAGCAGTTCCTGCCCCGG
CTCAGGGCCAAGAACAGATGGAACAGCTGAATATGGGCCAAACAGGATATCTGTGGTAAGCAGTTCCTGC
CCCGGCTCAGGGCCAAGAACAGATGGTCCCCAGATGCGGTCCAGCCCTCAGCAGTTTCTAGAGAACCATC
AGATGTTTCCAGGGTGCCCCAAGGACCTGAAATGACCCTGTGCCTTATTTGAACTAACCAATCAGTTCGC
TTCTCGCTTCTGTTCGCGCGCTTCTGCTCCCCGAGCTCAATAAAAGAGCCCACAACCCCTCACTCGGGGC
GCCAGTCCTCCGATTGACTGAGTCGCCCGGGTACCCGTGTATCCAATAAACCCTCTTGCAGTTGCATCCG
ACTTGTGGTCTCGCTGTTCCTTGGGAGGGTCTCCTCTGAGTGATTGACTACCCGTCAGCGGGGGTCTTTC
ACATGCAGCATGTATCAAAATTAATTTGGTTTTTTTTCTTAAGTATTTACATTAAATGGCCATAGTTGCA
TTAATGAATCGGCCAACGCGCGGGGAGAGGCGGTTTGCGTATTGGGCGCTCTTCCGCTTCCTCGCTCACT
GACTCGCTGCGCTCGGTCGTTCGGCTGCGGCGAGCGGTATCAGCTCACTCAAAGGCGGTAATACGGTTAT
CCACAGAATCAGGGGATAACGCAGGAAAGAACATGTGAGCAAAAGGCCAGCAAAAGGCCAGGAACCGTAA
AAAGGCCGCGTTGCTGGCGTTTTTCCATAGGCTCCGCCCCCCTGACGAGCATCACAAAAATCGACGCTCA
AGTCAGAGGTGGCGAAACCCGACAGGACTATAAAGATACCAGGCGTTTCCCCCTGGAAGCTCCCTCGTGC
GCTCTCCTGTTCCGACCCTGCCGCTTACCGGATACCTGTCCGCCTTTCTCCCTTCGGGAAGCGTGGCGCT
TTCTCATAGCTCACGCTGTAGGTATCTCAGTTCGGTGTAGGTCGTTCGCTCCAAGCTGGGCTGTGTGCAC
GAACCCCCCGTTCAGCCCGACCGCTGCGCCTTATCCGGTAACTATCGTCTTGAGTCCAACCCGGTAAGAC
ACGACTTATCGCCACTGGCAGCAGCCACTGGTAACAGGATTAGCAGAGCGAGGTATGTAGGCGGTGCTAC
AGAGTTCTTGAAGTGGTGGCCTAACTACGGCTACACTAGAAGAACAGTATTTGGTATCTGCGCTCTGCTG
AAGCCAGTTACCTTCGGAAAAAGAGTTGGTAGCTCTTGATCCGGCAAACAAACCACCGCTGGTAGCGGTG
GTTTTTTTGTTTGCAAGCAGCAGATTACGCGCAGAAAAAAAGGATCTCAAGAAGATCCTTTGATCTTTTC
TACGGGGTCTGACGCTCAGTGGAACGAAAACTCACGTTAAGGGATTTTGGTCATGAGATTATCAAAAAGG
ATCTTCACCTAGATCCTTTTGCGGCCGCAAATCAATCTAAAGTATATATGAGTAAACTTGGTCTGACAGT
TACCAATGCTTAATCAGTGAGGCACCTATCTCAGCGATCTGTCTATTTCGTTCATCCATAGTTGCCTGAC
TCCCCGTCGTGTAGATAACTACGATACGGGAGGGCTTACCATCTGGCCCCAGTGCTGCAATGATACCGCG
AGACCCACGCTCACCGGCTCCAGATTTATCAGCAATAAACCAGCCAGCCGGAAGGGCCGAGCGCAGAAGT
GGTCCTGCAACTTTATCCGCCTCCATCCAGTCTATTAATTGTTGCCGGGAAGCTAGAGTAAGTAGTTCGC
CAGTTAATAGTTTGCGCAACGTTGTTGCCATTGCTACAGGCATCGTGGTGTCACGCTCGTCGTTTGGTAT
GGCTTCATTCAGCTCCGGTTCCCAACGATCAAGGCGAGTTACATGATCCCCCATGTTGTGCAAAAAAGCG
GTTAGCTCCTTCGGTCCTCCGATCGTTGTCAGAAGTAAGTTGGCCGCAGTGTTATCACTCATGGTTATGG
CAGCACTGCATAATTCTCTTACTGTCATGCCATCCGTAAGATGCTTTTCTGTGACTGGTGAGTACTCAAC
CAAGTCATTCTGAGAATAGTGTATGCGGCGACCGAGTTGCTCTTGCCCGGCGTCAATACGGGATAATACC
GCGCCACATAGCAGAACTTTAAAAGTGCTCATCATTGGAAAACGTTCTTCGGGGCGAAAACTCTCAAGGA
TCTTACCGCTGTTGAGATCCAGTTCGATGTAACCCACTCGTGCACCCAACTGATCTTCAGCATCTTTTAC
TTTCACCAGCGTTTCTGGGTGAGCAAAAACAGGAAGGCAAAATGCCGCAAAAAAGGGAATAAGGGCGACA
CGGAAATGTTGAATACTCATACTCTTCCTTTTTCAATATTATTGAAGCATTTATCAGGGTTATTGTCTCA
TGAGCGGATACATATTTGAATGTATTTAGAAAAATAAACAAATAGGGGTTCCGCGCACATTTCCC
Features (pLannotate 1.2.2; 12 found; start..end, strand, type, name):
     21..490     +  LTR            LTR: long terminal repeat from Moloney murine leukemia virus
    614..888     +  misc_feature   MESV Ψ (fragment): packaging signal of murine embryonic stem cell virus
    955..1371    +  CDS            gag (truncated): truncated Moloney murine leukemia virus (MMLV) gag gene lacking the start codon
   1498..4653    +  CDS            PTK2: FAK1_HUMAN - Also known as FAK, FAK1. Experimental evidence at protein level: Swiss-Prot protein existence level 1. [Isoform 6]: Isoform 6 (FRNK) does not contain a kinase domain and inhibits PTK2/FAK1 phosphorylation and signaling. Its enhanced expression can attenuate the nuclear accumulation of LPXN and limit its ability to enhance serum response factor (SRF)-dependent gene transcription. From Homo sapiens (Human).
   4712..5173    +  misc_feature   IRES: internal ribosome entry site (IRES) of the encephalomyocarditis virus (EMCV)
   5178..6200    +  CDS            hph: KHYB_ECOLX - Experimental evidence at protein level: Swiss-Prot protein existence level 1. The aminoglycoside phosphotransferases achieve inactivation of their antibiotic substrates by phosphorylation. Only phosphorylates hygromycin and closely related compounds such as demethyl analogs and destomycin. From Escherichia coli.
   6270..6391    +  LTR            3' LTR (ΔU3) (fragment): self-inactivating 3' long terminal repeat (LTR) from Moloney murine leukemia virus
   6392..6861    +  LTR            LTR: long terminal repeat from Moloney murine leukemia virus
   6927..6979    -  CDS            lacI (fragment): lac repressor; lacI; The lac repressor binds to the lac operator to inhibit transcription in E. coli. This inhibition can be relieved by adding lactose or isopropyl-β-D-thiogalactopyranoside (IPTG).
   7162..7750    -  rep_origin     ori: high-copy-number ColE1/pMB1/pBR322/pUC origin of replication
   7910..8770    -  CDS            AmpR: β-lactamase; bla; confers resistance to ampicillin, carbenicillin, and related antibiotics
   8771..8875    -  promoter       AmpR promoter: bla
