[The description below was written by a language model from this plasmid's Addgene catalogue record and pLannotate feature annotations shown in this document.]
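Description:
pWZL-hygro-FAKS910A is a Moloney murine leukemia virus-based retroviral expression vector built on the pWZL-Hygro backbone, designed to deliver a mutant human PTK2 (focal adhesion kinase, FAK) cDNA into mammalian cells. In bacteria it is maintained through a high-copy ColE1/pUC-type origin and selected with ampicillin via the β-lactamase gene and its native promoter. The catalogue lists the same size for the empty backbone and the total vector. The sequenced record is 8,885 nt, which matches the backbone plus the roughly 3.2 kb insert, so the listed total appears not to include the insert.

The proviral region is flanked by MMLV long terminal repeats. Downstream of the 5′ LTR lie a packaging signal (annotated as a fragment of the MESV Ψ) and a truncated gag segment lacking its start codon, which together promote encapsidation of the genomic RNA when the plasmid is introduced into a packaging cell line. No separate internal promoter is annotated, so transcription is presumably driven by the 5′ LTR. The resulting bicistronic transcript carries the untagged PTK2 coding sequence, then an EMCV IRES, then the hygromycin phosphotransferase gene (hph). Hygromycin selection of transduced cells is therefore tied to expression of the same message that encodes FAK. A short fragment upstream of the 3′ LTR is annotated as a ΔU3 self-inactivating LTR, but a full-length LTR follows it.

The insert carries the S910A substitution, which the depositor describes as a dominant-negative FAK mutation. The mutant sequence was commercially synthesized and subcloned into pWZL-Hygro by ligation-independent cloning. The construct is suited to generating stable cell populations expressing this FAK variant, and the associated work concerns FAK inhibitor resistance in KRAS-mutant non-small cell lung cancer.
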