Addgene plasmid #216542: pWZL-hygro-FAKS910A
Purpose: This retroviral plasmid expresses a mutated cDNA (dominant negative: S910A) of human PTK2
Depositing lab: Georgia Konstantinidou. Depositing organization: Universitaet Bern. Publication: ERK5 suppression overcomes FAK inhibitor resistance in mutant KRAS-driven non-small cell lung cancer. Pozzato C, Outeiro-Pinho G, Galie M, Ramadori G, Konstantinidou G. EMBO Mol Med. 2024 Sep 13. doi: 10.1038/s44321-024-00138-7. PubMed 39271958.
Backbone
  Vector backbone: pWZL-Hygro
  Backbone manufacturer: Jay Morgenstern
  Backbone size w/o insert (bp): 5642
  Total vector size (bp): 5642
  Vector type: Mammalian Expression, Retroviral
  Selectable markers: Hygromycin
Growth in bacteria
  Bacterial resistance: Ampicillin, 100 μg/mL
  Growth temperature: 37°C
  Growth strain: NEB Stable
  Copy number: High Copy
Gene/Insert
  Gene/Insert name: PTK2 (S910A) (alt name: FAK)
  Species: H. sapiens (human)
  Insert size (bp): 3243
  Mutation: FAK dominant negative mutation S910A
  GenBank ID: NP_005598.3
  Entrez Gene: PTK2 (a.k.a. FADK, FADK 1, FAK, FAK1, FRNK, PPP1R71, p125FAK, pp125FAK)
  Tag / fusion protein: No
  Cloning method: Ligation Independent Cloning
  Sequencing primers: 5′ pBabe 5'; 3′ Custom designed oligo RV on backbone to sequence the mutation: TTTCCGGGCCCTCACATTGCC
Resource information
  A portion of this plasmid was derived from a plasmid made by: Ordered the mutant sequences from genscript and sub-cloned it to pWZL Hygro (Plasmid #18750).
Terms and licenses: Academic/Nonprofit Terms; Industry Terms: Not Available to Industry
How to cite: pWZL-hygro-FAKS910A was a gift from Georgia Konstantinidou (Addgene plasmid # 216542 ; http://n2t.net/addgene:216542 ; RRID:Addgene_216542)
